Addgene plasmid #125002: OA-986E
Purpose: Expresses dCas9-VP64 driven by the bottleneck promoter
Depositing lab: Omar Akbari. Depositing organization: University of California, San Diego (UCSD). Publication: Engineered reproductively isolated species drive reversible population replacement. Buchman A, Shriner I, Yang T, Liu J, Antoshechkin I, Marshall JM, Perry MW, Akbari OS. Nat Commun. 2021 Jun 2;12(1):3281. doi: 10.1038/s41467-021-23531-z. PubMed 34078888.
Backbone
  Vector backbone: pBac[3xP3-DsRed]
  Backbone size w/o insert (bp): 6457
  Total vector size (bp): 14513
  Vector type: Insect Expression ; piggyback
Growth in bacteria
  Bacterial resistance: Ampicillin, 100 μg/mL
  Growth temperature: 37°C
  Growth strain: DH5alpha
  Copy number: High Copy
Gene/Insert
  Gene/Insert name: dCas9-VP64
  Species: Synthetic
  Insert size (bp): 4875
  Promoter: bottleneck
  Cloning method: Gibson Cloning
  Sequencing primers: 5′ GTCGACGATGTAGGTCACGGTCTC; 3′ GTCAACTTCAAAGTCCACGAGGC
Terms and licenses: Academic/Nonprofit Terms; Industry Terms: Not Available to Industry
How to cite: OA-986E was a gift from Omar Akbari (Addgene plasmid # 125002 ; http://n2t.net/addgene:125002 ; RRID:Addgene_125002)
