[The description below was written by a language model from this plasmid's Addgene catalogue record and pLannotate feature annotations shown in this document.]
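Description:
OA-986E is a piggyBac-based insect transgenesis plasmid built on the pBac[3xP3-DsRed] backbone and designed to express the synthetic transcriptional activator dCas9-VP64 from the bottleneck promoter. In bacteria it is a high-copy plasmid carrying a ColE1/pUC-type origin and an ampicillin-resistance gene (β-lactamase with its own promoter). Remnants of pUC lac sequences are also present. The short baculovirus-derived fragments annotated around the backbone (FP25, LEF-9, P74) probably reflect the genomic context from which piggyBac sequences were originally cloned. The transposon terminal repeats themselves are not annotated.

In the feature table, the payload begins with a nucleoplasmin bipartite nuclear localization signal fused directly to nuclease-dead Streptococcus pyogenes Cas9, which binds DNA under guide RNA direction without cutting. The VP64 activation domain and the bottleneck promoter named in the catalogue entry were not picked up by the automated annotation, although unannotated sequence lies both upstream and downstream of dCas9. A blasticidin S deaminase coding sequence follows. After that comes an OpIE-2 baculovirus immediate-early promoter driving ECFP with an SV40 polyadenylation signal, which would provide a constitutive fluorescent marker in insect cells or tissues. The 3xP3-DsRed marker implied by the backbone name is not detected, so ECFP may have replaced it. A φC31 attB site is also present, allowing site-specific integration into attP docking lines as an alternative to transposition.

The sequenced record is 13,365 nt, shorter than the 14,513 bp listed in the catalogue, and the record does not explain the difference. The associated work concerns engineered reproductive isolation and reversible population replacement, which is consistent with using dCas9-VP64 for programmable activation of target genes in transgenic insects.
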