Features (pLannotate 1.2.2; 24 found; start..end, strand, type, name):
    731..778     +  CDS            nucleoplasmin NLS: bipartite nuclear localization signal from nucleoplasmin
    778..4879    +  CDS            dCas9 (fragment): catalytically dead mutant of the Cas9 endonuclease from the Streptococcus pyogenes Type II CRISPR/Cas system RNA-guided DNA-binding protein that lacks endonuclease activity due to the D10A mutation in the RuvC catalytic domain and the N863A mutation in the HNH catalytic domain
   5204..5602    +  CDS            BSD: blasticidin S deaminase; Aspergillus terreus BSD; confers resistance to blasticidin
   5630..6394    -  CDS            P74 (fragment): PIF0_NPVAC - Experimental evidence at protein level: Swiss-Prot protein existence level 1. Plays an essential role for oral infectivity of occlusion- derived virus (ODV) and functions also in host midgut attachment and fusion by binding to a specific host receptor. From Autographa californica nuclear polyhedrosis virus (AcMNPV).
   6297..6757    +  promoter       OpIE-2 promoter (fragment): immediate-early gene 2 from the Orgyia pseudotsugata multicapsid nucleopolyhedrovirus; strong constitutive baculovirus promoter for insect cell expression
   6771..6836    +  CDS            IE2 (fragment): VIE2_NPVOP - Protein inferred from homology: Swiss-Prot protein existence level 3. RING-finger E3 ubiquitin ligase that plays an important regulatory role during the initial stages of infection. Migrates to specific nuclear foci early in infection supposely to prepare the sites for viral replication by targeting and ubiquitinating host proteins. From Orgyia pseudotsugata multicapsid polyhedrosis virus (OpMNPV).
   6843..7562    +  CDS            ECFP: enhanced CFP mammalian codon-optimized
   7578..7661    +  CDS            large T antigen (fragment): large T antigen from SV40 (simian virus 40)
   7684..7805    +  polyA_signal   SV40 poly(A) signal: SV40 polyadenylation signal
   8505..8645    +  CDS            FP (fragment): FP25_NPVAC - Experimental evidence at protein level: Swiss-Prot protein existence level 1. From Autographa californica nuclear polyhedrosis virus (AcMNPV).
   8638..8676    -  misc_feature   MCS (fragment): pUC18/19 multiple cloning site
   8707..8729    -  protein_bind   lac operator (fragment): The lac repressor binds to the lac operator to inhibit transcription in E. coli. This inhibition can be relieved by adding lactose or isopropyl-β-D-thiogalactopyranoside (IPTG). lac repressor encoded by lacI
   8733..8763    -  promoter       lac promoter: promoter for the E. coli lac operon
   8778..8799    -  protein_bind   CAP binding site: CAP binding activates transcription in the presence of cAMP. E. coli catabolite activator protein
   8812..8904    -  CDS            lacI (fragment): lac repressor; lacI; The lac repressor binds to the lac operator to inhibit transcription in E. coli. This inhibition can be relieved by adding lactose or isopropyl-β-D-thiogalactopyranoside (IPTG).
   9087..9675    -  rep_origin     ori: high-copy-number ColE1/pMB1/pBR322/pUC origin of replication
   9846..10706   -  CDS            AmpR: β-lactamase; bla; confers resistance to ampicillin, carbenicillin, and related antibiotics
  10707..10811   -  promoter       AmpR promoter: bla
  10906..10941   +  CDS            rop (fragment): Rop protein, which maintains plasmids at low copy number; rop
  11043..11142   +  misc_feature   bom (fragment): basis of mobility region from pBR322
  11148..11302   -  CDS            lacZα (fragment): LacZα fragment of β-galactosidase; lacZ fragment
  11306..11773   -  CDS            LEF-9 (fragment): LEF9_NPVAC - Experimental evidence at protein level: Swiss-Prot protein existence level 1. Component of the viral DNA-dependent RNA polymerase which is composed of four equimolar subunits of LEF-4, LEF-8, LEF-9, and p47. Plays an essential role in late and very late gene expression. From Autographa californica nuclear polyhedrosis virus (AcMNPV).
  11800..12003   +  CDS            FP (fragment): FP25_NPVAC - Experimental evidence at protein level: Swiss-Prot protein existence level 1. From Autographa californica nuclear polyhedrosis virus (AcMNPV).
  13101..13170   +  protein_bind   attB: attB site for the φC31 integrase (Groth et al., 2000) phage φC31 integrase
>Addgene plasmid #125002 | OA-986E | addgene full sequence | sequence record 244200 | Addgene NGS Result
CGGCCGCATTAGATGAACCCCATGGGATCCTGACACCTCATTTCGCCTTTTGCACAGATATTTTCCCATT
CCATCTGTGTTTGATTGCGTATTTCTCTTGGAATATATGGAAATTGCAGTAGTATGCTTAATGTATAACA
CCGTTTTTATTTCGTCCCTCATTTCCTTCTATTATTTTGTCGGCTGTGAATTGCAGAGTGTCGGGTGAAT
CATTAATTGCATTGATTTTGATTTTAACGAGCCAGGTAATGAAACGTCAACAGTGTAAAGTGGCCATAAA
CCCCTGCGGATTGCTTGTAGAAACCCTGAACATCTGTCGCGTTTAATGTTTTTAAGCTATTTATGAATCG
ATACCCTCGCTGATCCTTTTTGGTGGTCCTTATAAAAGTGTGCAGATTAGCCGTCAGTCTTTTGCCAAAA
ATTGGTGCGCGGAAAACACGCAAAACTCGCGTGTTCGGGTTGCAATTACCGGGAAAACGCTCCTTTGACA
AATCTTCCTTTTTTACTTTCATAGCTTAGGTAGTGGTCTCAGGTAGTTTCCCGGAATTAAGTTAGGCTGG
GTATCGCCTATCGGGAACGGCTACCTGAACTTTTGGCACCAGCTGTCGGGGGTGAAAACTGGACCAGGTA
GTCTTTAGAAGTGCACCTATATAAGGTCTGCGTTCCTGGCCTCAACAGCACATTCGTACTTCAACCGTCA
ACGAATTCGGCTGTTTAAACTGCCACCATGAAAAGGCCGGCGGCCACGAAAAAGGCCGGCCAGGCAAAAA
AGAAAAAGGACAAGAAGTACAGCATCGGCCTGGCCATCGGCACCAACTCTGTGGGCTGGGCCGTGATCAC
CGACGAGTACAAGGTGCCCAGCAAGAAATTCAAGGTGCTGGGCAACACCGACCGGCACAGCATCAAGAAG
AACCTGATCGGAGCCCTGCTGTTCGACAGCGGCGAAACAGCCGAGGCCACCCGGCTGAAGAGAACCGCCA
GAAGAAGATACACCAGACGGAAGAACCGGATCTGCTATCTGCAAGAGATCTTCAGCAACGAGATGGCCAA
GGTGGACGACAGCTTCTTCCACAGACTGGAAGAGTCCTTCCTGGTGGAAGAGGATAAGAAGCACGAGCGG
CACCCCATCTTCGGCAACATCGTGGACGAGGTGGCCTACCACGAGAAGTACCCCACCATCTACCACCTGA
GAAAGAAACTGGTGGACAGCACCGACAAGGCCGACCTGCGGCTGATCTATCTGGCCCTGGCCCACATGAT
CAAGTTCCGGGGCCACTTCCTGATCGAGGGCGACCTGAACCCCGACAACAGCGACGTGGACAAGCTGTTC
ATCCAGCTGGTGCAGACCTACAACCAGCTGTTCGAGGAAAACCCCATCAACGCCAGCGGCGTGGACGCCA
AGGCCATCCTGTCTGCCAGACTGAGCAAGAGCAGACGGCTGGAAAATCTGATCGCCCAGCTGCCCGGCGA
GAAGAAGAATGGCCTGTTCGGCAACCTGATTGCCCTGAGCCTGGGCCTGACCCCCAACTTCAAGAGCAAC
TTCGACCTGGCCGAGGATGCCAAACTGCAGCTGAGCAAGGACACCTACGACGACGACCTGGACAACCTGC
TGGCCCAGATCGGCGACCAGTACGCCGACCTGTTTCTGGCCGCCAAGAACCTGTCCGACGCCATCCTGCT
GAGCGACATCCTGAGAGTGAACACCGAGATCACCAAGGCCCCCCTGAGCGCCTCTATGATCAAGAGATAC
GACGAGCACCACCAGGACCTGACCCTGCTGAAAGCTCTCGTGCGGCAGCAGCTGCCTGAGAAGTACAAAG
AGATTTTCTTCGACCAGAGCAAGAACGGCTACGCCGGCTACATTGACGGCGGAGCCAGCCAGGAAGAGTT
CTACAAGTTCATCAAGCCCATCCTGGAAAAGATGGACGGCACCGAGGAACTGCTCGTGAAGCTGAACAGA
GAGGACCTGCTGCGGAAGCAGCGGACCTTCGACAACGGCAGCATCCCCCACCAGATCCACCTGGGAGAGC
TGCACGCCATTCTGCGGCGGCAGGAAGATTTTTACCCATTCCTGAAGGACAACCGGGAAAAGATCGAGAA
GATCCTGACCTTCCGCATCCCCTACTACGTGGGCCCTCTGGCCAGGGGAAACAGCAGATTCGCCTGGATG
ACCAGAAAGAGCGAGGAAACCATCACCCCCTGGAACTTCGAGGAAGTGGTGGACAAGGGCGCTTCCGCCC
AGAGCTTCATCGAGCGGATGACCAACTTCGATAAGAACCTGCCCAACGAGAAGGTGCTGCCCAAGCACAG
CCTGCTGTACGAGTACTTCACCGTGTATAACGAGCTGACCAAAGTGAAATACGTGACCGAGGGAATGAGA
AAGCCCGCCTTCCTGAGCGGCGAGCAGAAAAAGGCCATCGTGGACCTGCTGTTCAAGACCAACCGGAAAG
TGACCGTGAAGCAGCTGAAAGAGGACTACTTCAAGAAAATCGAGTGCTTCGACTCCGTGGAAATCTCCGG
CGTGGAAGATCGGTTCAACGCCTCCCTGGGCACATACCACGATCTGCTGAAAATTATCAAGGACAAGGAC
TTCCTGGACAATGAGGAAAACGAGGACATTCTGGAAGATATCGTGCTGACCCTGACACTGTTTGAGGACA
GAGAGATGATCGAGGAACGGCTGAAAACCTATGCCCACCTGTTCGACGACAAAGTGATGAAGCAGCTGAA
GCGGCGGAGATACACCGGCTGGGGCAGGCTGAGCCGGAAGCTGATCAACGGCATCCGGGACAAGCAGTCC
GGCAAGACAATCCTGGATTTCCTGAAGTCCGACGGCTTCGCCAACAGAAACTTCATGCAGCTGATCCACG
ACGACAGCCTGACCTTTAAAGAGGACATCCAGAAAGCCCAGGTGTCCGGCCAGGGCGATAGCCTGCACGA
GCACATTGCCAATCTGGCCGGCAGCCCCGCCATTAAGAAGGGCATCCTGCAGACAGTGAAGGTGGTGGAC
GAGCTCGTGAAAGTGATGGGCCGGCACAAGCCCGAGAACATCGTGATCGAAATGGCCAGAGAGAACCAGA
CCACCCAGAAGGGACAGAAGAACAGCCGCGAGAGAATGAAGCGGATCGAAGAGGGCATCAAAGAGCTGGG
CAGCCAGATCCTGAAAGAACACCCCGTGGAAAACACCCAGCTGCAGAACGAGAAGCTGTACCTGTACTAC
CTGCAGAATGGGCGGGATATGTACGTGGACCAGGAACTGGACATCAACCGGCTGTCCGACTACGATGTGG
ACCACATCGTGCCTCAGAGCTTTCTGAAGGACGACTCCATCGACAACAAGGTGCTGACCAGAAGCGACAA
GGCCCGGGGCAAGAGCGACAACGTGCCCTCCGAAGAGGTCGTGAAGAAGATGAAGAACTACTGGCGGCAG
CTGCTGAACGCCAAGCTGATTACCCAGAGAAAGTTCGACAATCTGACCAAGGCCGAGAGAGGCGGCCTGA
GCGAACTGGATAAGGCCGGCTTCATCAAGAGACAGCTGGTGGAAACCCGGCAGATCACAAAGCACGTGGC
ACAGATCCTGGACTCCCGGATGAACACTAAGTACGACGAGAATGACAAGCTGATCCGGGAAGTGAAAGTG
ATCACCCTGAAGTCCAAGCTGGTGTCCGATTTCCGGAAGGATTTCCAGTTTTACAAAGTGCGCGAGATCA
ACAACTACCACCACGCCCACGACGCCTACCTGAACGCCGTCGTGGGAACCGCCCTGATCAAAAAGTACCC
TAAGCTGGAAAGCGAGTTCGTGTACGGCGACTACAAGGTGTACGACGTGCGGAAGATGATCGCCAAGAGC
GAGCAGGAAATCGGCAAGGCTACCGCCAAGTACTTCTTCTACAGCAACATCATGAACTTTTTCAAGACCG
AGATTACCCTGGCCAACGGCGAGATCCGGAAGCGGCCTCTGATCGAGACAAACGGCGAAACCGGGGAGAT
CGTGTGGGATAAGGGCCGGGATTTTGCCACCGTGCGGAAAGTGCTGAGCATGCCCCAAGTGAATATCGTG
AAAAAGACCGAGGTGCAGACAGGCGGCTTCAGCAAAGAGTCTATCCTGCCCAAGAGGAACAGCGATAAGC
TGATCGCCAGAAAGAAGGACTGGGACCCTAAGAAGTACGGCGGCTTCGACAGCCCCACCGTGGCCTATTC
TGTGCTGGTGGTGGCCAAAGTGGAAAAGGGCAAGTCCAAGAAACTGAAGAGTGTGAAAGAGCTGCTGGGG
ATCACCATCATGGAAAGAAGCAGCTTCGAGAAGAATCCCATCGACTTTCTGGAAGCCAAGGGCTACAAAG
AAGTGAAAAAGGACCTGATCATCAAGCTGCCTAAGTACTCCCTGTTCGAGCTGGAAAACGGCCGGAAGAG
AATGCTGGCCTCTGCCGGCGAACTGCAGAAGGGAAACGAACTGGCCCTGCCCTCCAAATATGTGAACTTC
CTGTACCTGGCCAGCCACTATGAGAAGCTGAAGGGCTCCCCCGAGGATAATGAGCAGAAACAGCTGTTTG
TGGAACAGCACAAGCACTACCTGGACGAGATCATCGAGCAGATCAGCGAGTTCTCCAAGAGAGTGATCCT
GGCCGACGCTAATCTGGACAAAGTGCTGTCCGCCTACAACAAGCACCGGGATAAGCCCATCAGAGAGCAG
GCCGAGAATATCATCCACCTGTTTACCCTGACCAATCTGGGAGCCCCTGCCGCCTTCAAGTACTTTGACA
CCACCATCGACCGGAAGAGGTACACCAGCACCAAAGAGGTGCTGGACGCCACCCTGATCCACCAGAGCAT
CACCGGCCTGTACGAGACACGGATCGACCTGTCTCAGCTGGGAGGCGACAGCGCTGGAGGAGGTGGAAGC
GGAGGAGGAGGAAGCGGAGGAGGAGGTAGCGGACCTAAGAAAAAGAGGAAGGTGGCGGCCGCTGGATCCG
GACGGGCTGACGCATTGGACGATTTTGATCTGGATATGCTGGGAAGTGACGCCCTCGATGATTTTGACCT
TGACATGCTTGGTTCGGATGCCCTTGATGACTTTGACCTCGACATGCTCGGCAGTGACGCCCTTGATGAT
TTCGACCTGGACATGCTGATTAACTGTACAGGCAGTGGAGAGGGCAGAGGAAGTCTGCTAACATGCGGTG
ACGTCGAGGAGAATCCTGGCCCAATGGCCAAGCCTTTGTCTCAAGAAGAATCCACCCTCATTGAAAGAGC
AACGGCTACAATCAACAGCATCCCCATCTCTGAAGACTACAGCGTCGCCAGCGCAGCTCTCTCTAGCGAC
GGCCGCATCTTCACTGGTGTCAATGTATATCATTTTACTGGGGGACCTTGTGCAGAACTCGTGGTGCTGG
GCACTGCTGCTGCTGCGGCAGCTGGCAACCTGACTTGTATCGTCGCGATCGGAAATGAGAACAGGGGCAT
CTTGAGCCCCTGCGGACGGTGCCGACAGGTGCTTCTCGATCTGCATCCTGGGATCAAAGCCATAGTGAAG
GACAGTGATGGACAGCCGACGGCAGTTGGGATTCGTGAATTGCTGCCCTCTGGTTATGTGTGGGAGGGCT
AATTAATTAACTAGAATGAATCGTTTTTAAAATAACAAATCAATTGTTTTATAATATTCGTACGATTCTT
TGATTATGTAATAAAATGTGATCATTAGGAAGATTACGAAAAATATAAAAAATATGAGTTCTGTGTGTAT
AACAAATGCTGTAAACGCCACAATTGTGTTTGTTGCAAATAAACCCATGATTATTTGATTAAAATTGTTG
TTTTCTTTGTTCATAGACAATAGTGTGTTTTGCCTAAACGTGTACTGCATAAACTCCATGCGAGTGTATA
GCGAGCTAGTGGCTAACGCTTGCCCCACCAAAGTAGATTCGTCAAAATCCTCAATTTCATCACCCTCCTC
CAAGTTTAACATTTGGCCGTCGGAATTAACTTCTAAAGATGCCACATAATCTAATAAATGAAATAGAGAT
TCAAACGTGGCGTCATCGTCCGTTTCGACCATTTCCGAAAAGAACTCGGGCATAAACTCTATGATTTCTC
TGGACGTGGTGTTGTCGAAACTCTCAAAGTACGCAGTCAGGAACGTGCGCGACATGTCGTCGGGAAACTC
GCGCGGAAACATGTTGTTGTAACCGAACGGGTCCCATAGCGCCAAAACCAAATCTGCCAGCGTCAATAGA
ATGAGCACGATGCCGACAATGGAGCTGGCTTGGATAGCGATTCGAGTTAACGGCCGGGGCGCGCCCATAC
TCGGTGGCCTCCCCACCACCAACTTTTTTGCACTGCAAAAAAACACGCTTTTGCACGCGGGCCCATACAT
AGTACAAACTCTACGTTTCGTAGACTATTTTACATAAATAGTCTACACCGTTGTATACGCTCCAAATACA
CTACCACACATTGAACCTTTTTGCAGTGCAAAAAAGTACGTGTCGGCAGTCACGTAGGCCGGCCTTATCG
GGTCGCGTCCTGTCACGTACGAATCACATTATCGGACCGGACGAGTGTTGTCTTATCGTGACAGGACGCC
AGCTTCCTGTGTTGCTAACCGCAGCCGGACGCAACTCCTTATCGGAACAGGACGCGCCTCCATATCAGCC
GCGCGTTATCTCATGCGCGTGACCGGACACGAGGCGCCCGTCCCGCTTATCGCGCCTATAAATACAGCCC
GCAACGATCTGGTAAACACAGTTGAACAGCATCTGTTACAGCGACACAACATGAGCCGGTCCAACAACGC
CAACGCGCCCACGCCATCCAACCGCCGCCGCAACCTGTCTCTGGTGCTCGAGATGGTGAGCAAGGGCGAG
GAGCTGTTCACCGGGGTGGTGCCCATCCTGGTCGAGCTGGACGGCGACGTAAACGGCCACAAGTTCAGCG
TGTCCGGCGAGGGCGAGGGCGATGCCACCTACGGCAAGCTGACCCTGAAGTTCATCTGCACCACCGGCAA
GCTGCCCGTGCCCTGGCCCACCCTCGTGACCACCCTGACCTGGGGCGTGCAGTGCTTCAGCCGCTACCCC
GACCACATGAAGCAGCACGACTTCTTCAAGTCCGCCATGCCCGAAGGCTACGTCCAGGAGCGCACCATCT
TCTTCAAGGACGACGGCAACTACAAGACCCGCGCCGAGGTGAAGTTCGAGGGCGACACCCTGGTGAACCG
CATCGAGCTGAAGGGCATCGACTTCAAGGAGGACGGCAACATCCTGGGGCACAAGCTGGAGTACAACTAC
ATCAGCCACAACGTCTATATCACCGCCGACAAGCAGAAGAACGGCATCAAGGCCAACTTCAAGATCCGCC
ACAACATCGAGGACGGCAGCGTGCAGCTCGCCGACCACTACCAGCAGAACACCCCCATCGGCGACGGCCC
CGTGCTGCTGCCCGACAACCACTACCTGAGCACCCAGTCCGCCCTGAGCAAAGACCCCAACGAGAAGCGC
GATCACATGGTCCTGCTGGAGTTCGTGACCGCCGCCGGGATCACTCTCGGCATGGACGAGCTGTACAAGT
AAGCGGCCGCGACTCTAGATCATAATCAGCCATACCACATTTGTAGAGGTTTTACTTGCTTTAAAAAACC
TCCCACACCTCCCCCTGAACCTGAAACATAAAATGAATGCAATTGTTGTTGTTAACTTGTTTATTGCAGC
TTATAATGGTTACAAATAAAGCAATAGCATCACAAATTTCACAAATAAAGCATTTTTTTCACTGCATTCT
AGTTGTGGTTTGTCCAAACTCATCAATGTATCTTAAAGCTTGGCCGGCCGATCTCGGATCTGACAATGTT
CAGTGCAGAGACTCGGCTACGCCTCGTGGACTTTGAAGTTGACCAACAATGTTTATTCTTACCTCTAATA
GTCCTCTGTGGCAAGGTCAAGATTCTGTTAGAAGCCAATGAAGAACCTGGTTGTTCAATAACATTTTGTT
CGTCTAATATTTCACTACCGCTTGACGTTGGCTGCACTTCATGTACCTCATCTATAAACGCTTCTTCTGT
ATCGCTCTGGACGTCATCTTCACTTACGTGATCTGATATTTCACTGTCAGAATCCTCACCAACAAGCTCG
TCATCGCTTTGCAGAAGAGCAGAGAGGATATGCTCATCGTCTAAAGAACTACCCATTTTATTATATATTA
GTCACGATATCTATAACAAGAAAATATATATATAATAAGTTATCACGTAAGTAGAACATGAAATAACAAT
ATAATTATCGTATGAGTTAAATCTTAAAAGTCACGTAAAAGATAATCATGCGTCATTTTGACTCACGCGG
TCGTTATAGTTCAAAATCAGTGACACTTACCGCATTGACAAGCACGCCTCACGGGAGCTCCAAGCGGCGA
CTGAGATGTCCTAAATGCACAGCGACGGATTCGCGCTATTTAGAAAGAGAGAGCAATATTTCAAGAATGC
ATGCGTCAATTTTACGCAGACTATCTTTCTAGGGTTAAAAAAGATTTGCGCTTTACTCGACCTAAACTTT
AAACACGTCATAGAATCTTCGTTTGACAAAAACCACATTGTGGCCAAGCTGTGTGACGCGACGCGCGCTA
AAGAATGGCAAACCAAGTCGCGCGAGCGTCGACTCTAGAGGATCCCCGGGTACCGAGCTCGAATTCGTAA
TCATGTCATAGCTGTTTCCTGTGTGAAATTGTTATCCGCTCACAATTCCACACAACATACGAGCCGGAAG
CATAAAGTGTAAAGCCTGGGGTGCCTAATGAGTGAGCTAACTCACATTAATTGCGTTGCGCTCACTGCCC
GCTTTCCAGTCGGGAAACCTGTCGTGCCAGCTGCATTAATGAATCGGCCAACGCGCGGGGAGAGGCGGTT
TGCGTATTGGGCGCTCTTCCGCTTCCTCGCTCACTGACTCGCTGCGCTCGGTCGTTCGGCTGCGGCGAGC
GGTATCAGCTCACTCAAAGGCGGTAATACGGTTATCCACAGAATCAGGGGATAACGCAGGAAAGAACATG
TGAGCAAAAGGCCAGCAAAAGGCCAGGAACCGTAAAAAGGCCGCGTTGCTGGCGTTTTTCCATAGGCTCC
GCCCCCCTGACGAGCATCACAAAAATCGACGCTCAAGTCAGAGGTGGCGAAACCCGACAGGACTATAAAG
ATACCAGGCGTTTCCCCCTGGAAGCTCCCTCGTGCGCTCTCCTGTTCCGACCCTGCCGCTTACCGGATAC
CTGTCCGCCTTTCTCCCTTCGGGAAGCGTGGCGCTTTCTCATAGCTCACGCTGTAGGTATCTCAGTTCGG
TGTAGGTCGTTCGCTCCAAGCTGGGCTGTGTGCACGAACCCCCCGTTCAGCCCGACCGCTGCGCCTTATC
CGGTAACTATCGTCTTGAGTCCAACCCGGTAAGACACGACTTATCGCCACTGGCAGCAGCCACTGGTAAC
AGGATTAGCAGAGCGAGGTATGTAGGCGGTGCTACAGAGTTCTTGAAGTGGTGGCCTAACTACGGCTACA
CTAGAAGAACAGTATTTGGTATCTGCGCTCTGCTGAAGCCAGTTACCTTCGGAAAAAGAGTTGGTAGCTC
TTGATCCGGCAAACAAACCACCGCTGGTAGCGGTGGTTTTTTTGTTTGCAAGCAGCAGATTACGCGCAGA
AAAAAAGGATCTCAAGAAGATCCTTTGATCTTTTCTACGGGGTCTGACGCTCAGTGGAACGAAAACTCAC
GTTAAGGGATTTTGGTCATGAGATTATCAAAAAGGATCTTCACCTAGATCCTTTTAAATTAAAAATGAAG
TTTTAAATCAATCTAAAGTATATATGAGTAAACTTGGTCTGACAGTTACCAATGCTTAATCAGTGAGGCA
CCTATCTCAGCGATCTGTCTATTTCGTTCATCCATAGTTGCCTGACTCCCCGTCGTGTAGATAACTACGA
TACGGGAGGGCTTACCATCTGGCCCCAGTGCTGCAATGATACCGCGAGACCCACGCTCACCGGCTCCAGA
TTTATCAGCAATAAACCAGCCAGCCGGAAGGGCCGAGCGCAGAAGTGGTCCTGCAACTTTATCCGCCTCC
ATCCAGTCTATTAATTGTTGCCGGGAAGCTAGAGTAAGTAGTTCGCCAGTTAATAGTTTGCGCAACGTTG
TTGCCATTGCTACAGGCATCGTGGTGTCACGCTCGTCGTTTGGTATGGCTTCATTCAGCTCCGGTTCCCA
ACGATCAAGGCGAGTTACATGATCCCCCATGTTGTGCAAAAAAGCGGTTAGCTCCTTCGGTCCTCCGATC
GTTGTCAGAAGTAAGTTGGCCGCAGTGTTATCACTCATGGTTATGGCAGCACTGCATAATTCTCTTACTG
TCATGCCATCCGTAAGATGCTTTTCTGTGACTGGTGAGTACTCAACCAAGTCATTCTGAGAATAGTGTAT
GCGGCGACCGAGTTGCTCTTGCCCGGCGTCAATACGGGATAATACCGCGCCACATAGCAGAACTTTAAAA
GTGCTCATCATTGGAAAACGTTCTTCGGGGCGAAAACTCTCAAGGATCTTACCGCTGTTGAGATCCAGTT
CGATGTAACCCACTCGTGCACCCAACTGATCTTCAGCATCTTTTACTTTCACCAGCGTTTCTGGGTGAGC
AAAAACAGGAAGGCAAAATGCCGCAAAAAAGGGAATAAGGGCGACACGGAAATGTTGAATACTCATACTC
TTCCTTTTTCAATATTATTGAAGCATTTATCAGGGTTATTGTCTCATGAGCGGATACATATTTGAATGTA
TTTAGAAAAATAAACAAATAGGGGTTCCGCGCACATTTCCCCGAAAAGTGCCACCTGACGTCTAAGAAAC
CATTATTATCATGACATTAACCTATAAAAATAGGCGTATCACGAGGCCCTTTCGTCTCGCGCGTTTCGGT
GATGACGGTGAAAACCTCTGACACATGCAGCTCCCGGAGACGGTCACAGCTTGTCTGTAAGCGGATGCCG
GGAGCAGACAAGCCCGTCAGGGCGCGTCAGCGGGTGTTGGCGGGTGTCGGGGCTGGCTTAACTATGCGGC
ATCAGAGCAGATTGTACTGAGAGTGCACCATATGCGGTGTGAAATACCGCACAGATGCGTAAGGAGAAAA
TACCGCATCAGGCGCCATTCGCCATTCAGGCTGCGCAACTGTTGGGAAGGGCGATCGGTGCGGGCCTCTT
CGCTATTACGCCAGCTGGCGAAAGGGGGATGTGCTGCAAGGCGATTAAGTTGGGTAACGCCAGGGTTTTC
CCAGTCACGACGTTGTAAAACGACGGCCAGTGCCAAGCTTTGTTTAAAAATATAACAAAATTGTGATCCC
ACAAAATGAAGTGGGGCAAAATCAAATAATTAATAGTGTCCGTAAACTTGTTGGTCTTCAACTTTTTGAG
GAACACGTTGGACGGCAAATCCGTGACTATAACACAAGTTGATTTAATAATTTTAGCCAACACGTCGGGC
TGCGTGTTTTTTGCCGACGCGTCTGTGTACACGTTGATTAACTGGTCGATTAAACTGTTGAAATAATTTA
ATTTTTGGTTCTTCTTTAAATCTGTGATGAAATTTTTTAAAATAACTTTAAATTCTTCATTGGTAAAAAA
TGCCACGTTTTGCAACTTGTGAGGGTCTAATATGAGGTCAAACTCAGTAGGAGTTTTATCCAAAAAAGAA
AACATGATTACGTCTGTACACGAACGCGTATTAACGCAGAGTGCAAAGTATAAGAGGGTTAAAAAATATA
TTTTACGCACCATATACGCATCGGGTTGATATCGTTAATATGGATCAATTTGAACAGTTGATTAACGTGT
CTCTGCTCAAGTCTTTGATCAAAACGCAAATCGACGAAAATGTGTCGGACAATATCAAGTCGATGAGCGA
AAAACTAAAAAGGCTAGAATACGACAATCTCACAGACAGCGTTGAGATATACGGTATTCACGACAGCAGG
CTGAATAATAAAAAAATTAGAAACTATTATTTAACCCTAGAAAGATAATCATATTGTGACGTACGTTAAA
GATAATCATGCGTAAAATTGACGCATGTGTTTTATCGGTCTGTATATCGAGGTTTATTTATTAATTTGAA
TAGATATTAAGTTTTATTATATTTACACTTACATACTAATAATAAATTCAACAAACAATTTATTTATGTT
TATTTATTTATTAAAAAAAAACAAAAACTCAAAATTTCTTCTATAAAGTAACAAAACTTTTAAACATTCT
CTCTTTTACAAAAATAAACTTATTTTGTACTTTAAAAACAGTCATGTTGTATTATAAAATAAGTAATTAG
CTTAACTTATACATAATAGAAACAAATTATACTTATTAGTCAGTCAGAAACAACTTTGGCACATATCAAT
ATTATGCTCTCGACAAATAACTTTTTTGCATTTTTTGCACGATGCATTTGCCTTTCGCCTTATTTTAGAG
GGGCAGTAAGTACAGTAAGTACGTTTTTTCATTACTGGCTCTTCAGTACTGTCATCTGATGTACCAGGCA
CTTCATTTGGCAAAATATTAGAGATATTATCGCGCAAATATCTCTTCAAAGTAGGAGCTTCTAAACGCTT
ACGCATAAACGATGACGTCAGGCTCATGTAAAGGTTTCTCATAAATTTTTTGCGACTTTGAACCTTTTCT
CCCTTGCTACTGACATTATGGCTGTATATAATAAAAGAATTTATGCAGGCAATGTTTATCATTCCGTACA
ATAATGCCATAGGCCACCTATTCGTCTTCCTACTGCAGGTCATCACAGAACACATTTGGTCTAGCGTGTC
CACTCCGCCTTTAGTTTGATTATAATACATAACCATTTGCGGTTTACCGGTACTTTCGTTGATAGAAGCA
TCCTCATCACAAGATGATAATAAGTATACCATCTTAGCTGGCTTCGGTTTATATGAGACGAGAGTAAGGG
GTCCGTCAAAACAAAACATCGATGTTCCCACTGGCCTGGAGCGACTGTTTTTCAGTACTTCCGGTATCTC
GCGTTTGTTTGATCGCACGGTTCCCACAATGGTTAATTCGAGCTCGCCCGGGGTCCTAGGTCGACGATGT
AGGTCACGGTCTCGAAGCCGCGGTGCGGGTGCCAGGGCGTGCCCTTGGGCTCCCCGGGCGCGTACTCCAC
CTCACCCATCTGGTCCATCATGATGAACGGGTCGAGGTGGCGGTAGTTGATCCCGGCGAACGCGCGGCGC
ACCGGGAAGCCCTCGCCCTCGAAACCGCTGGGCGCGGTGGTCACGGTGAGCACGGGACGTGCGACGGCGT
CGGCGGGTGCGGATACGCGGGGCAGCGTCAGCGGGTTCTCGACGGTCACGGCGGGCATGTCGACG
